Addgene plasmid #23100: pGSTag BimEL (3SA)
Depositing lab: Roger Davis. Depositing organization: University of Massachusetts, Worcester. Publication: Multisite phosphorylation regulates Bim stability and apoptotic activity. Hubner A, Barrett T, Flavell RA, Davis RJ. Mol Cell. 2008 May 23. 30(4):415-25. 10.1016/j.molcel.2008.03.025 PubMed 18498746.
Backbone
  Vector backbone: pGSTag
  Backbone size w/o insert (bp): 5057
  Vector type: Bacterial Expression
Growth in bacteria
  Bacterial resistance: Ampicillin, 100 μg/mL
  Growth temperature: 37°C
  Growth strain: DH5alpha
  Copy number: High Copy
Gene/Insert
  Gene/Insert name: Bim EL (3SA) (alt name: Bim)
  Species: M. musculus (mouse)
  Insert size (bp): 590
  Mutation: changed Serine 55/65/73 to alanine
  Entrez Gene: Bcl2l11 (a.k.a. 1500006F24Rik, Bim, Bod, bcl2-L-11)
  Tag / fusion protein: GST (N terminal on backbone)
  Cloning method: Restriction Enzyme; 5′ cloning site Bam HI (not destroyed); 3′ cloning site EcoRI (not destroyed)
  Sequencing primers: 5′ pGex 5'; 3′ pGex 3'
Terms and licenses: Academic/Nonprofit Terms; Industry Terms: Not Available to Industry
How to cite: pGSTag BimEL (3SA) was a gift from Roger Davis (Addgene plasmid # 23100 ; http://n2t.net/addgene:23100 ; RRID:Addgene_23100)
