[The description below was written by a language model from this plasmid's Addgene catalogue record.]
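Description:
pGSTag BimEL (3SA) is a bacterial expression plasmid built on the pGSTag backbone (about 5.1 kb without insert), a GST-fusion vector that is sequenced with the standard pGEX flanking primers. It is maintained in E. coli as a high-copy plasmid under ampicillin selection. The record does not name the promoter or the origin of replication, and no feature table is provided, so these elements cannot be described beyond what the vector type implies.

The insert is an approximately 590 bp mouse cDNA for the extra-long isoform of Bim (BimEL), the pro-apoptotic BH3-only protein encoded by Bcl2l11. It is cloned between BamHI and EcoRI sites, both of which are retained. The coding sequence is joined to a backbone-encoded glutathione S-transferase tag at its N terminus, so the product is a GST-BimEL fusion that can be captured on glutathione affinity resin. The "3SA" designation refers to the replacement of serines 55, 65 and 73 with alanine, which removes the hydroxyl groups at these positions and so prevents their phosphorylation.

The associated study concerns how multisite phosphorylation controls Bim stability and apoptotic activity. In that context, the construct is suited to producing recombinant, phosphorylation-deficient BimEL protein in bacteria. Likely uses include serving as a negative-control substrate alongside wild-type GST-BimEL in in vitro kinase assays, or in pull-down and binding experiments. The record itself does not specify particular applications.
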