>Addgene plasmid #23100 | pGSTag BimEL (3SA) | depositor partial sequence | sequence record 10547 | Author sequence
GGATCCATGGCCAAGCAACCTTCTGATGTAAGTTCTGAGTGTGACAGAGAAGGTGGACAATTGCAGCCTG
CTGAGAGGCCTCCCCAGCTCAGGCCTGGGGCCCCTACCTCCCTACAGACAGAACCGCAAGGTAATCCCGA
CGGCGAAGGGGACCGCTGCCCCCATGGCGCCCCTCAGGGCCCGCTGGCCCCACCTGCAGCCCCTGGCCCT
TTTGCTACTCGAGCCCCACTTTTCATCTTTGTGAGAAGATCTTCTCTGCTGTCCCGGTCCTCCAGTGGGT
ATTTCTCTTTTGACACAGACAGGAGCCCGGCACCCATGAGTTGTGACAAGTCAACACAAACCCCAAGTCC
TCCTTGCCAGGCCTTCAACCACTATCTCAGTGCAATGGCTTCCATAAGACAGTCTCAAGAGGAACCTGAA
GATCTGCGCCCGGAGATACGGATTGCACAGGAGCTACGGCGGATCGGAGACGAGTTCAACGAAACTTACA
CAAGGAGGGTGTTTGCAAATGATTACCGCGAGGCTGAAGACCACCCTCAAATGGTTATCTTACAACTGTT
ACGCTTTATCTTCCGTCTGGTATGGAGAAGGCATTGAGAATTC
