>Addgene plasmid #23100 | pGSTag BimEL (3SA) | addgene partial sequence | sequence record 29157 | 23100 with pGEX-5
CTGGTTCCGCGTGGATCTGCAGAACGTCGCGAAATTCTGAGCCGTCGTCCGAGTTACCGTAAAGGATCCA
TGGCCAAGCAACCTTCTGATGTAAGTTCTGAGTGTGACAGAGAAGGTGGACAATTGCAGCCTGCTGAGAG
GCCTCCCCAGCTCAGGCCTGGGGCCCCTACCTCCCTACAGACAGAACCGCAAGGTAATCCCGACGGCGAA
GGGGACCGCTGCCCCCATGGCGCCCCTCAGGGCCCGCTGGCCCCACCTGCAGCCCCTGGCCCTTTTGCTA
CTCGAGCCCCACTTTTCATCTTTGTGAGAAGATCTTCTCTGCTGTCCCGGTCCTCCAGTGGGTATTTCTC
TTTTGACACAGACAGGAGCCCGGCACCCATGAGTTGTGACAAGTCAACACAAACCCCAAGTCCTCCTTGC
CAGGCCTTCAACCACTATCTCAGTGCAATGGCTTCCATAAGACAGTCTCAAGAGGAACCTGAAGATCTGC
GCCCGGAGATACGGATTGCACAGGAGCTACGGCGGATCGGAGACGAGTTCAACGAAACTTACACAAGGAG
GGTGTTTGCAAATGATTACCGCGAGGCTGAAGACCACCCTCAAATGGTTATCTTACAACTGTTACGCTTT
ATCTTCCGTCTGGTATGGAGAAGGCATTGAGAATTCTAGACTCCATGGGTCGACTCGAGCTCAAGCTTAA
TTCATCGTGACTGACTGACGATCTGCCTCGCGCGTTTCGGTGATGACGGTGAAAACCT
